>Addgene plasmid #228295 | pMT959 | addgene full sequence | sequence record 458282 | Addgene NGS Result
GACGAAAGGGCCTCGTGATACGCCTATTTTTATAGGTTAATGTCATGATAATAATGGTTTCTTAGACGTC
AGGTGGCACTTTTCGGGGAAATGTGCGCGGAACCCCTATTTGTTTATTTTTCTAAATACATTCAAATATG
TATCCGCTCATGAGACAATAACCCTGATAAATGCTTCAATAATATTGAAAAAGGAAGAGTATGAGTATTC
AACATTTCCGTGTCGCCCTTATTCCCTTTTTTGCGGCATTTTGCCTTCCTGTTTTTGCTCACCCAGAAAC
GCTGGTGAAAGTAAAAGATGCTGAAGATCAGTTGGGTGCACGAGTGGGTTACATCGAACTGGATCTCAAC
AGCGGTAAGATCCTTGAGAGTTTTCGCCCCGAAGAACGTTTTCCAATGATGAGCACTTTTAAAGTTCTGC
TATGTGGCGCGGTATTATCCCGTATTGACGCCGGGCAAGAGCAACTCGGTCGCCGCATACACTATTCTCA
GAATGACTTGGTTGAGTACTCACCAGTCACAGAAAAGCATCTTACGGATGGCATGACAGTAAGAGAATTA
TGCAGTGCTGCCATAACCATGAGTGATAACACTGCGGCCAACTTACTTCTGACAACGATCGGAGGACCGA
AGGAGCTAACCGCTTTTTTGCACAACATGGGGGATCATGTAACTCGCCTTGATCGTTGGGAACCGGAGCT
GAATGAAGCCATACCAAACGACGAGCGTGACACCACGATGCCTGTAGCAATGGCAACAACGTTGCGCAAA
CTATTAACTGGCGAACTACTTACTCTAGCTTCCCGGCAACAATTAATAGACTGGATGGAGGCGGATAAAG
TTGCAGGACCACTTCTGCGCTCGGCCCTTCCGGCTGGCTGGTTTATTGCTGATAAATCTGGAGCCGGTGA
GCGTGGGTCTCGCGGTATCATTGCAGCACTGGGGCCAGATGGTAAGCCCTCCCGTATCGTAGTTATCTAC
ACGACGGGGAGTCAGGCAACTATGGATGAACGAAATAGACAGATCGCTGAGATAGGTGCCTCACTGATTA
AGCATTGGTAACTGTCAGACCAAGTTTACTCATATATACTTTAGATTGATTTAAAACTTCATTTTTAATT
TAAAAGGATCTAGGTGAAGATCCTTTTTGATAATCTCATGACCAAAATCCCTTAACGTGAGTTTTCGTTC
CACTGAGCGTCAGACCCCGTAGAAAAGATCAAAGGATCTTCTTGAGATCCTTTTTTTCTGCGCGTAATCT
GCTGCTTGCAAACAAAAAAACCACCGCTACCAGCGGTGGTTTGTTTGCCGGATCAAGAGCTACCAACTCT
TTTTCCGAAGGTAACTGGCTTCAGCAGAGCGCAGATACCAAATACTGTTCTTCTAGTGTAGCCGTAGTTA
GGCCACCACTTCAAGAACTCTGTAGCACCGCCTACATACCTCGCTCTGCTAATCCTGTTACCAGTGGCTG
CTGCCAGTGGCGATAAGTCGTGTCTTACCGGGTTGGACTCAAGACGATAGTTACCGGATAAGGCGCAGCG
GTCGGGCTGAACGGGGGGTTCGTGCACACAGCCCAGCTTGGAGCGAACGACCTACACCGAACTGAGATAC
CTACAGCGTGAGCTATGAGAAAGCGCCACGCTTCCCGAAGGGAGAAAGGCGGACAGGTATCCGGTAAGCG
GCAGGGTCGGAACAGGAGAGCGCACGAGGGAGCTTCCAGGGGGAAACGCCTGGTATCTTTATAGTCCTGT
CGGGTTTCGCCACCTCTGACTTGAGCGTCGATTTTTGTGATGCTCGTCAGGGGGGCGGAGCCTATGGAAA
AACGCCAGCAACGCGGCCTTTTTACGGTTCCTGGCCTTTTGCTGGCCTTTTGCTCACATGTTCTTTCCTG
CGTTATCCCCTGATTCTGTGGATAACCGTATTACCGCCTTTGAGTGAGCTGATACCGCTCGCCGCAGCCG
AACGACCGAGCGCAGCGAGTCAGTGAGCGAGGAAGCGGAAGAGCGCCCAATACGCAAACCGCCTCTCCCC
GCGCGTTGGCCGATTCATTAATGCAGCTGGCACGACAGGTTTCCCGACTGGAAAGCGGGCAGTGAGCGCA
ACGCAATTAATGTGAGTTAGCTCACTCATTAGGCACCCCAGGCTTTACACTTTATGCTTCCGGCTCGTAT
GTTGTGTGGAATTGTGAGCGGATAACAATTTCACACAGGAAACAGCTATGACCATGATTACGCCGCTAGC
CATGGTTGTGCGACAGATTCACTGTGAAAGACTGTTCATTATACCCACGTTTCACTGGGAGATGTAAGCC
TTAGGTGTTTTACCCTGATTAGATAATACAATAACCAACAGAAATACGAGAATCTAAACTAATTTCGATG
ATTCATTTTTCTTTTTACCGCGCTGCCTCTTTTGGCAATTCTTTCACCTATATTCTACCTTCTCTTTCCT
TTTGTTCTAAACTTATTACCAGCTATCTATGTCGAATCAAGAAGAAGGACTTAAACTGTGGGGTGGCAGG
TTTACTGGGGCTACTGACCCCTTGATGGATTTGTATAACGCTTCCTTACCTTACGACAAGAAAATGTACA
AGGTGGATTTAGAAGGAACAAAAGTTTACACTGAGGGCCTGGAGAAAATTAATTTGCTAACTAAAGACGA
ACTAAGTGAGATTCATCGTGGTCTCAAATTGATTGAAGCAGAGTGGGCAGAAGGGAAGTTTGTTGAGAAG
CCAGGGGATGAGGATATTCACACTGCTAATGAACGTCGCTTGGGTGAGTTGATTGGTCGTGGAATCTCTG
GTAAGGTTCATACCGGAAGGTCTAGAAATGATCAAGTTGCCACTGATATGCGGTTGTATGTCAGAGACAA
TCTAACTCAGTTGGCTGACTATCTGAAGCAGTTCATTCAAGTAATCATCAAGAGAGCTGAACAGGAAATA
GACGTCTTGATGCCCGGTTATACTCACTTGCAAAGAGCTCAACCAATCAGATGGTCTCACTGGTTGAGCA
TGTATGCTACCTATTTCACTGAAGATTATGAGAGACTGAATCAAATCGTTAAAAGGTTGAACAAATCCCC
ATTGGGAGCTGGAGCTTTGGCTGGTCATCCTTATGGAATTGATCGTGAATACATTGCTGAGAGATTAGGG
TTTGATTCTGTTATTGGTAATTCTTTGGCCGCTGTTTCAGACAGAGATTTTGTAGTCGAAACCATGTTCT
GGTCTTCGTTGTTTATGAATCATATTTCTCGATTCTCAGAAGATTTGATCATTTACTCCACTGGAGAGTT
TGGATTTATCAAGTTGGCAGATGCTTATTCTACTGGATCTTCTCTGATGCCTCAAAAAAAAAACCCAGAC
TCTTTGGAGTTATTGAGGGGTAAATCTGGTAGATGTTTTGGGGCCTTGGCTGGTTTCCTCATGTCTATTA
AGTCCATTCCGTCAACCTATAACAAAGATATGCAAGAGGATAAGGAGCCTTTATTTGATACTCTAATCAC
TGTAGAGCACTCGATTTTGATAGCATCCGGTGTAGTTTCTACCTTGAACATTGATGCCGAACGAATGAAG
AATGCTCTAACTATGGATATGCTGGCTACAGATCTTGCCGACTATTTAGTTAGAAGGGGAGTTCCATTCA
GAGAAACTCACCACATTTCTGGTGAATGTGTCAGACAAGCCGAGGAGTTGAACCTTTCTGGTATTGATCA
GTTGTCCCTCGAACAATTGAAATCCATTGACTCCCGTTTTGAGGCTGATGTGGCTTCAACGTTTGACTTT
GAAGCCAGTGTTGAAAAAAGAACTGCCACCGGAGGAACTTCTAAGACTGCTGTTTTAAAGCAATTGGATG
CACTGAATGAAAAGCTAGAGTCTTGACTGCAGGTCGACTCTAGAGGATCCTATGTATGATACGAAACGTA
CCGTATCGTTAAGGTAGCGTCCCTACTTGACAGCAATATATAAACAGAAGGAAGCTGCCCTGTCTTAAAC
CTTTTTTTTTATCATCATTATTAGCTTACTTTCATAATTGCGACTGGTTCCAATTGACAAGCTTTTGATT
TTAACGACTTTTAACGACAACTTGAGAAGATCAAAAAACAACTAATTATTCGAAACGACTAGTATGGTTT
CTAAGGGTGAAGAGTTGTTCACTGGTGTTGTTCCAATCTTGGTTGAGTTGGACGGTGACGTTAACGGACA
CAAGTTCTCTGTTTCTGGTGAAGGTGAGGGTGACGCTACTTACGGAAAGTTGACTTTGAAGTTCATCTGT
ACTACTGGTAAGTTGCCAGTTCCATGGCCAACTTTGGTTACTACTTTGACTTACGGTGTTCAGTGTTTCT
CCAGATACCCAGACCACATGAAGCAGCACGATTTCTTCAAGTCTGCTATGCCAGAGGGTTACGTTCAAGA
GAGAACTATCTTCTTCAAGGACGACGGTAACTACAAGACTAGAGCTGAGGTTAAGTTCGAGGGTGACACA
TTGGTTAACAGAATCGAGTTGAAGGGTATCGACTTCAAAGAGGACGGAAACATCTTGGGTCACAAGTTGG
AGTACAACTACAACTCCCACAACGTTTACATCATGGCTGACAAGCAGAAGAACGGTATCAAGGTTAACTT
CAAGATCAGACACAACATCGAGGACGGTTCCGTTCAATTGGCTGACCACTACCAACAGAACACTCCAATT
GGTGACGGTCCAGTTTTGTTGCCAGACAACCACTACTTGTCCACTCAATCCGCTTTGTCCAAGGACCCAA
ACGAGAAGAGAGATCACATGGTTTTGTTGGAGTTCGTTACTGCTGCTGGTATCACTTTGGGTATGGACGA
GTTGTACAAGTAACTCGAGCCTTAGACATGACTGTTCCTCAGTTCAAGTTGGGCACTTACGAGAAGACCG
GTCTTGCTAGATTCTAATCAAGAGGATGTCAGAATGCCATTTGCCTGAGAGATGCAGGCTTCATTTTTGA
TACTTTTTTATTTGTAACCTATATAGTATAGGATTTTTTTTGTCATTTTGTTTCTTCTCGTACGAGCTTG
CTCCTGATCAGCCTATCTCGCAGCTGATGAATATCTTGTGGTAGGGGTTTGGGAAAATCATTCGAGTTTG
ATGTTTTTCTTGGTATTTCCCACTCCTCTTCAGAGTACAGAAGATTAAGTGAGACGTTCGTTTGTGCAAG
CTTAGATCCCCGGGTACCGAGCTCGAATTCGCCGTACCACTTCAAAACACCCAAGCACAGCATACTAAAT
TTCCCCTCTTTCTTCCTCTAGGGTGTCGTTAATTACCCGTACTAAAGGTTTGGAAAAGAAAAAAGAGACC
GCCTCGTTTCTTTTTCTTCGTCGAAAAAGGCAATAAAAATTTTTATCACGTTTCTTTTTCTTGAAAATTT
TTTTTTTTGATTTTTTTCTCTTTCGATGACCTCCCATTGATATTTAAGTTAATAAACGGTCTTCAATTTC
TCAAGTTTCAGTTTCATTTTTCTTGTTCTATTACAACTTTTTTTACTTCTTGCTCATTAGAAAGAAAGCA
TAGCAATCTAATCTAAGTTTTAATTACAAAATGAAGAAGCCAGAGTTGACTGCTACTTCCGTTGAGAAGT
TCTTGATCGAGAAGTTCGACTCCGTTTCCGACTTGATGCAATTGTCTGAAGGTGAAGAGTCCAGAGCTTT
CTCCTTTGACGTTGGTGGTAGAGGTTACGTTTTGAGAGTTAATTCCTGTGCTGACGGTTTCTACAAGGAC
AGATACGTTTACAGACACTTCGCTTCCGCTGCTTTGCCAATTCCAGAGGTTTTGGACATTGGTGAGTTCT
CCGAGTCCTTGACTTACTGTATCTCCAGAAGAGCTCAGGGAGTTACATTGCAAGACTTGCCAGAAACTGA
GTTGCCAGCTGTTTTGCAACCAGTTGCTGAAGCTATGGACGCTATTGCTGCTGCTGACTTGTCTCAAACT
TCTGGTTTTGGTCCATTCGGTCCACAGGGTATTGGTCAGTACACTACTTGGAGAGACTTCATCTGTGCTA
TCGCTGACCCACATGTTTACCACTGGCAAACTGTTATGGACGATACTGTTTCCGCTTCCGTTGCTCAGGC
TTTGGACGAATTGATGTTGTGGGCTGAAGATTGTCCTGAGGTTAGACATTTGGTTCACGCTGACTTCGGT
TCCAACAACGTTTTGACTGACAACGGTAGAATCACTGCTGTTATCGACTGGTCCGAAGCTATGTTCGGTG
ACTCTCAATACGAGGTTGCTAACATCTTCTTTTGGAGACCATGGTTGGCTTGTATGGAACAGCAGACTAG
ATACTTCGAGAGAAGACACCCAGAATTGGCTGGTTCCCCAAGATTGAGAGCTTACATGTTGAGAATCGGT
TTGGACCAGTTGTACCAGTCCTTGGTTGATGGTAACTTCGATGATGCTGCTTGGGCTCAAGGTAGATGTG
ACGCTATCGTTAGATCCGGTGCTGGTACTGTTGGTAGAACTCAGATTGCTAGAAGATCCGCTGCTGTTTG
GACTGACGGTTGTGTTGAAGTTTTGGCTGACTCCGGTAACAGAAGACCATCCACTAGACCAAGAGCTAAA
GAGGTTGGTAGAGTTTAAGTATTAAGAACGTTATTTATATTTCAAATTTTTCTTTTTTTTCTCTACAGAC
GCTGTACGCATGTAACATTATACTGAAAACCTTGCTTGAGAAGGTTTTGGGACGCTCGAAGATCCAGCTG
CATTAATGAATCGGCCAACGCGCGGGGAGAGGCGGTTTGCGTATTGGGCGCTCTTCCGCTTCCTCGGAAT
TCACTGGCCGTCGTTTTACAACGTCGTGACTGGGAAAACCCTGGCGTTACCCAACTTAATCGCCTTGCAG
CACATCCCCCTTTCGCCAGCTGGCGTAATAGCGAAGAGGCCCGCACCGATCGCCCTTCCCAACAGTTGCG
CAGCCTGAATGGCGAATGGCGCCTGATGCGGTATTTTCTCCTTACGCATCTGTGCGGTATTTCACACCGC
ATATGGTGCACTCTCAGTACAATCTGCTCTGATGCCGCATAGTTAAGCCAGCCCCGACACCCGCCAACAC
CCGCTGACGCGCCCTGACGGGCTTGTCTGCTCCCGGCATCCGCTTACAGACAAGCTGTGACCGTCTCCGG
GAGCTGCATGTGTCAGAGGTTTTCACCGTCATCACCGAAACGCGCGA
Features (pLannotate 1.2.2; 22 found; start..end, strand, type, name):
     96..200     +  promoter       AmpR promoter: bla
    201..1061    +  CDS            AmpR: β-lactamase; bla; confers resistance to ampicillin, carbenicillin, and related antibiotics
   1232..1820    +  rep_origin     ori: high-copy-number ColE1/pMB1/pBR322/pUC origin of replication
   2003..2095    +  CDS            lacI (fragment): lac repressor; lacI; The lac repressor binds to the lac operator to inhibit transcription in E. coli. This inhibition can be relieved by adding lactose or isopropyl-β-D-thiogalactopyranoside (IPTG).
   2108..2129    +  protein_bind   CAP binding site: CAP binding activates transcription in the presence of cAMP. E. coli catabolite activator protein
   2144..2174    +  promoter       lac promoter: promoter for the E. coli lac operon
   2182..2198    +  protein_bind   lac operator: The lac repressor binds to the lac operator to inhibit transcription in E. coli. This inhibition can be relieved by adding lactose or isopropyl-β-D-thiogalactopyranoside (IPTG). lac repressor encoded by lacI
   2243..2311    +  CDS            DED81 (fragment): SYNC_SACPA - Protein inferred from homology: Swiss-Prot protein existence level 3. From Saccharomyces paradoxus (Yeast) (Saccharomyces douglasii).
   2503..3867    +  CDS            ARG4: ARLY_YEAST - Experimental evidence at protein level: Swiss-Prot protein existence level 1. From Saccharomyces cerevisiae (strain ATCC 204508 / S288c) (Baker's yeast).
   3877..3900    -  misc_feature   MCS (fragment): pUC18/19 multiple cloning site
   3941..4117    +  promoter       AOX1 promoter (fragment): Pichia pastoris AOX1; inducible promoter, regulated by methanol
   4124..4840    +  CDS            EGFP: EGFP is a basic (constitutively fluorescent) green fluorescent protein published in 1996, derived from Aequorea victoria. It is reported to be a rapidly-maturing weak dimer with moderate acid sensitivity.
   4849..4914    +  CDS            AOX1 (fragment): ALOX1_KOMPC - Experimental evidence at protein level: Swiss-Prot protein existence level 1. Major isoform of alcohol oxidase, which catalyzes the oxidation of methanol to formaldehyde and hydrogen peroxide, the first step in the methanol utilization pathway of methylotrophic yeasts. From Komagataella phaffii (strain ATCC 76273 / CBS 7435 / CECT 11047 / NRRL Y-11430 / Wegner 21-1) (Yeast) (Pichia pastoris).
   4918..5164    +  terminator     AOX1 terminator: Pichia pastoris AOX1; transcription terminator for AOX1
   5185..5210    -  misc_feature   MCS (fragment): pUC18/19 multiple cloning site
   5209..5547    +  promoter       TEF1 promoter (fragment): S. cerevisiae TEF1; promoter for EF-1α
   5561..6583    +  CDS            hph: KHYB_ECOLX - Experimental evidence at protein level: Swiss-Prot protein existence level 1. The aminoglycoside phosphotransferases achieve inactivation of their antibiotic substrates by phosphorylation. Only phosphorylates hygromycin and closely related compounds such as demethyl analogs and destomycin. From Escherichia coli.
   6598..6711    +  terminator     CYC1 terminator (fragment): S. cerevisiae CYC1; transcription terminator for CYC1
   6714..6771    -  CDS            lacI (fragment): lac repressor; lacI; The lac repressor binds to the lac operator to inhibit transcription in E. coli. This inhibition can be relieved by adding lactose or isopropyl-β-D-thiogalactopyranoside (IPTG).
   6789..6946    +  CDS            lacZα (fragment): LacZα fragment of β-galactosidase; lacZ fragment
   6952..7051    -  misc_feature   bom (fragment): basis of mobility region from pBR322
   7153..1       -  CDS            rop (fragment) (across the origin): Rop protein, which maintains plasmids at low copy number; rop
