[The description below was written by a language model from this plasmid's Addgene catalogue record and pLannotate feature annotations shown in this document.]
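Description:
pMT959 is a 7.2 kb yeast expression and synthetic-biology plasmid built on pUC19. It carries an EGFP reporter whose expression can be regulated with 2,4-diacetylphloroglucinol (DAPG). In E. coli it is maintained at high copy through the ColE1/pUC origin and selected with ampicillin via the bla gene. Leftover pUC elements (lac promoter/operator, CAP site, and fragments of lacZα, lacI, bom and rop) flank the inserted cassettes and have no evident role in the design. No yeast replication origin is annotated, which suggests that the plasmid is meant to integrate into the genome rather than replicate episomally, although the record does not say so.

The reporter cassette places EGFP under the synthetic promoter KpPhl1.3. The annotation picks up part of this promoter as a fragment of the Pichia pastoris (Komagataella phaffii) AOX1 promoter, consistent with a synthetic promoter that uses AOX1-derived core sequence. The DAPG-responsive operator elements implied by the promoter name are not annotated. EGFP is followed by a short AOX1 coding remnant and the AOX1 terminator. No DAPG-responsive transcription factor is annotated on this plasmid, so the regulator presumably comes from the host strain or a companion construct.

Yeast selection relies on a hygromycin phosphotransferase (hph) gene driven by a TEF1 promoter fragment and ended by a CYC1 terminator fragment. A full-length S. cerevisiae ARG4 sequence, with an adjacent DED81 fragment, is also present. It could serve as an arginine auxotrophic marker or as a homology region for integration, but the record does not specify its role. The "Kp" prefix and the AOX1 parts point to K. phaffii as the likely host. The construct fits with work on characterising strong inducible synthetic promoters in yeasts using fluorescence readout.
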