Addgene plasmid #228295: pMT959
Purpose: 2,4-Diacetylphloroglucinol (DAPG)-regulatable EGFP expression
Depositing lab: Jun Ishii. Depositing organization: Kobe University. Publication: Designing strong inducible synthetic promoters in yeasts. Tominaga M, Shima Y, Nozaki K, Ito Y, Someda M, Shoya Y, Hashii N, Obata C, Matsumoto-Kitano M, Suematsu K, Matsukawa T, Hosoya K, Hashiba N, Kondo A, Ishii J. Nat Commun. 2024 Dec 19;15(1):10653. doi: 10.1038/s41467-024-54865-z. PubMed 39702268.
Backbone
  Vector backbone: pUC19
  Vector type: Yeast Expression, Synthetic Biology
  Selectable markers: Hygromycin
Growth in bacteria
  Bacterial resistance: Ampicillin, 100 μg/mL
  Growth temperature: 37°C
  Growth strain: DH5alpha
  Copy number: High Copy
Gene/Insert
  Gene/Insert name: EGFP
  Species: Synthetic; Aequorea victoria
  Promoter: 2,4-Diacetylphloroglucinol-regulatable synthetic promoter (KpPhl1.3)
  Cloning method: Ligation Independent Cloning
Terms and licenses: Academic/Nonprofit Terms; Industry Terms: Not Available to Industry
How to cite: pMT959 was a gift from Jun Ishii (Addgene plasmid # 228295 ; http://n2t.net/addgene:228295 ; RRID:Addgene_228295)
